Addgene plasmid #42810: TAL3347
Depositing lab: Keith Joung. Depositing organization: Massachusetts General Hospital. Publication: Targeted gene disruption in somatic zebrafish cells using engineered TALENs. Sander JD, Cade L, Khayter C, Reyon D, Peterson RT, Joung JK, Yeh JR. Nat Biotechnol. 2011 Aug 5;29(8):697-8. doi: 10.1038/nbt.1934. PubMed 21822241.
Backbone
  Vector backbone: JDS78
  Backbone manufacturer: Addgene plasmid #32290
  Backbone size w/o insert (bp): 6447
  Vector type: Mammalian Expression ; T7
Growth in bacteria
  Bacterial resistance: Ampicillin, 100 μg/mL
  Growth temperature: 37°C
  Growth strain: XL1 Blue
  Copy number: High Copy
Gene/Insert
  Gene/Insert name: ZebrafishCommunity-prrx1b-right (alt name: prrx1b)
  Species: D. rerio (zebrafish)
  Insert size (bp): 1640
  Entrez Gene: prrx1b (a.k.a. fa97b09, zgc:64199, wu:fa97b09, zgc:101095)
  Promoter: CMV
  Tag / fusion protein: 3X Flag (N terminal on backbone); WT FOKI (C terminal on backbone)
  Cloning method: Restriction Enzyme; 5′ cloning site N/A (destroyed during cloning); 3′ cloning site N/A (destroyed during cloning)
  Sequencing primers: 5′ CMV-F; 3′ BGH-rev
Terms and licenses: Academic/Nonprofit Terms; Industry Terms: Not Available to Industry
Depositor comments: Target binding site: TGCATAGCTAGAAGTCAT It is strongly recommended that users perform a diagnostic digest to verify this plasmid prior to use. For example, a double digest of the plasmid with BamHI and KpnI should result in two bands at 2.3kb and 5.8kb.
How to cite: TAL3347 was a gift from Keith Joung (Addgene plasmid # 42810 ; http://n2t.net/addgene:42810 ; RRID:Addgene_42810)
