[The description below was written by a language model from this plasmid's Addgene catalogue record.]
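Description:
TAL3347 is a TALEN expression plasmid built on the JDS78 backbone, a mammalian expression vector that also carries a T7 promoter. It encodes the "right" half of a TALEN pair directed against the zebrafish (D. rerio) gene prrx1b. The plasmid is maintained at high copy in E. coli under ampicillin selection. The record does not list the origin of replication or other backbone elements, and no feature table is provided, so the finer architecture cannot be described beyond the catalogue fields.

The insert is roughly 1.6 kb in a backbone of about 6.4 kb. It is an engineered array of TAL effector repeats assembled to recognise an 18-nucleotide half-site in prrx1b, and it was placed in the backbone by restriction cloning that destroyed both cloning sites. The backbone supplies the flanking parts of the fusion protein: a 3X FLAG tag at the N terminus for detection and a wild-type FokI nuclease domain at the C terminus. Expression is driven by the CMV promoter in mammalian cells. The T7 designation suggests the same coding sequence can be transcribed in vitro to produce mRNA, the usual delivery route for zebrafish embryos, although the record does not describe that use directly.

Because FokI cleaves only as a dimer, this construct is meant to be used with a matching "left" TALEN that binds the opposite strand nearby. Together the two produce a double-strand break in the intervening spacer. Error-prone repair of that break yields insertions and deletions that disrupt the gene, consistent with the associated work on targeted gene disruption in somatic zebrafish cells. The insert name indicates that it belongs to a set of TALENs made for the zebrafish research community.
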