>Addgene plasmid #42810 | TAL3347 | depositor partial sequence | sequence record 57930 | TAL3347 sequence 2430 bps
TCTAGAGCTAGCACCATGGACTACAAAGACCATGACGGTGATTATAAAGATCATGACATCGATTACAAGG
ATGACGATGACAAGATGGCCCCCAAGAAGAAGAGGAAGGTGGGCATTCACCGCGGGGTACCTATGGTGGA
CTTGAGGACACTCGGTTATTCGCAACAGCAACAGGAGAAAATCAAGCCTAAGGTCAGGAGCACCGTCGCG
CAACACCACGAGGCGCTTGTGGGGCATGGCTTCACTCATGCGCATATTGTCGCGCTTTCACAGCACCCTG
CGGCGCTTGGGACGGTGGCTGTCAAATACCAAGATATGATTGCGGCCCTGCCCGAAGCCACGCACGAGGC
AATTGTAGGGGTCGGTAAACAGTGGTCGGGAGCGCGAGCACTTGAGGCGCTGCTGACTGTGGCGGGTGAG
CTTAGGGGGCCTCCGCTCCAGCTCGACACCGGGCAGCTGCTGAAGATCGCGAAGAGAGGGGGAGTAACAG
CGGTAGAGGCAGTGCACGCCTGGCGCAATGCGCTCACCGGGGCCCCCTTGAACCTGACCCCAGACCAGGT
AGTCGCAATCGCGAACAATAATGGGGGAAAGCAAGCCCTGGAAACCGTGCAAAGGTTGTTGCCGGTCCTT
TGTCAAGACCACGGCCTTACACCGGAGCAAGTCGTGGCCATTGCATCCCACGACGGTGGCAAACAGGCTC
TTGAGACGGTTCAGAGACTTCTCCCAGTTCTCTGTCAAGCCCACGGGCTGACTCCCGATCAAGTTGTAGC
GATTGCGTCGAACATTGGAGGGAAACAAGCATTGGAGACTGTCCAACGGCTCCTTCCCGTGTTGTGTCAA
GCCCACGGTTTGACGCCTGCACAAGTGGTCGCCATCGCCTCGAATGGCGGCGGTAAGCAGGCGCTGGAAA
CAGTACAGCGCCTGCTGCCTGTACTGTGCCAGGATCATGGACTGACCCCAGACCAGGTAGTCGCAATCGC
GTCGAACATTGGGGGAAAGCAAGCCCTGGAAACCGTGCAAAGGTTGTTGCCGGTCCTTTGTCAAGACCAC
GGCCTTACACCGGAGCAAGTCGTGGCCATTGCAAATAATAACGGTGGCAAACAGGCTCTTGAGACGGTTC
AGAGACTTCTCCCAGTTCTCTGTCAAGCCCACGGGCTGACTCCCGATCAAGTTGTAGCGATTGCGTCGCA
TGACGGAGGGAAACAAGCATTGGAGACTGTCCAACGGCTCCTTCCCGTGTTGTGTCAAGCCCACGGTTTG
ACGCCTGCACAAGTGGTCGCCATCGCCTCGAATGGCGGCGGTAAGCAGGCGCTGGAAACAGTACAGCGCC
TGCTGCCTGTACTGTGCCAGGATCATGGACTGACCCCAGACCAGGTAGTCGCAATCGCGTCGAACATTGG
GGGAAAGCAAGCCCTGGAAACCGTGCAAAGGTTGTTGCCGGTCCTTTGTCAAGACCACGGCCTTACACCG
GAGCAAGTCGTGGCCATTGCAAATAATAACGGTGGCAAACAGGCTCTTGAGACGGTTCAGAGACTTCTCC
CAGTTCTCTGTCAAGCCCACGGGCTGACTCCCGATCAAGTTGTAGCGATTGCGTCGAACATTGGAGGGAA
ACAAGCATTGGAGACTGTCCAACGGCTCCTTCCCGTGTTGTGTCAAGCCCACGGTTTGACGCCTGCACAA
GTGGTCGCCATCGCCTCCAATATTGGCGGTAAGCAGGCGCTGGAAACAGTACAGCGCCTGCTGCCTGTAC
TGTGCCAGGATCATGGACTGACCCCAGACCAGGTAGTCGCAATCGCGAACAATAATGGGGGAAAGCAAGC
CCTGGAAACCGTGCAAAGGTTGTTGCCGGTCCTTTGTCAAGACCACGGCCTTACACCGGAGCAAGTCGTG
GCCATTGCAAGCAATGGGGGTGGCAAACAGGCTCTTGAGACGGTTCAGAGACTTCTCCCAGTTCTCTGTC
AAGCCCACGGGCTGACTCCCGATCAAGTTGTAGCGATTGCGTCGCATGACGGAGGGAAACAAGCATTGGA
GACTGTCCAACGGCTCCTTCCCGTGTTGTGTCAAGCCCACGGTTTGACGCCTGCACAAGTGGTCGCCATC
GCCTCCAATATTGGCGGTAAGCAGGCGCTGGAAACAGTACAGCGCCTGCTGCCTGTACTGTGCCAGGATC
ATGGACTGACACCCGAACAGGTGGTCGCCATTGCTTCTAATGGGGGAGGACGGCCAGCCTTGGAGTCCAT
CGTAGCCCAATTGTCCAGGCCCGATCCCGCGTTGGCTGCGTTAACGAATGACCATCTGGTGGCGTTGGCA
TGTCTTGGTGGACGACCCGCGCTCGATGCAGTCAAAAAGGGTCTGCCTCATGCTCCCGCATTGATCAAAA
GAACCAACCGGCGGATTCCCGAGAGAACTTCCCATCGAGTCGCGGGATCC
