>Addgene plasmid #42810 | TAL3347 | addgene partial sequence | sequence record 61035 | JDS-TALEN-F 5'-TAGGGGTCGGTAAACAGTGG-3'
TGTGGCGGGTGAGCTTAGGGGGCCTCCGCTCCAGCTCGACACCGGGCAGCTGCTGAAGATCGCGAAGAGA
GGGGGAGTAACAGCGGTAGAGGCAGTGCACGCCTGGCGCAATGCGCTCACCGGGGCCCCCTTGAACCTGA
CCCCAGACCAGGTAGTCGCAATCGCGAACAATAATGGGGGAAAGCAAGCCCTGGAAACCGTGCAAAGGTT
GTTGCCGGTCCTTTGTCAAGACCACGGCCTTACACCGGAGCAAGTCGTGGCCATTGCATCCCACGACGGT
GGCAAACAGGCTCTTGAGACGGTTCAGAGACTTCTCCCAGTTCTCTGTCAAGCCCACGGGCTGACTCCCG
ATCAAGTTGTAGCGATTGCGTCGAACATTGGAGGGAAACAAGCATTGGAGACTGTCCAACGGCTCCTTCC
CGTGTTGTGTCAAGCCCACGGTTTGACGCCTGCACAAGTGGTCGCCATCGCCTCGAATGGCGGCGGTAAG
CAGGCGCTGGAAACAGTACAGCGCCTGCTGCCTGTACTGTGCCAGGATCATGGACTGACCCCAGACCAGG
TAGTCGCAATCGCGTCGAACATTGGGGGAAAGCAAGCCCTGGAAACCGTGCAAAGGTTGTTGCCGGTCCT
TTGTCAAGACCACGGCCTTACACCGGAGCAAGTCGTGGCCATTGCAAATAATAACGGTGGCAAACAGGCT
CTTGAGACGGTTCAGAGACTTCTCCCAGTTCTCTGTCAAGCCCACGGGCTGACTCCCGATCAAGTTGTAG
CGATTGCGTCGCATGACGGAGGGAAACAAGCATTGGAGACTGTCCAACGGCTCCTTCCCGTGTTGTGTCA
AGCCCACGGTTTGACGCCTGCACAAGTGGTCGCCATCGCCTCGAATGGCGGCGGTAAGCAGGCGCTGGAA
ACAGTACAGCGCCTGCTGCCTG
